>Addgene plasmid #213645 | Flag-SKP1-138-142-5A | addgene full sequence | sequence record 424289 | Addgene NGS Result
GACGGATCGGGAGATCTCCCGATCCCCTATGGTGCACTCTCAGTACAATCTGCTCTGATGCCGCATAGTT
AAGCCAGTATCTGCTCCCTGCTTGTGTGTTGGAGGTCGCTGAGTAGTGCGCGAGCAAAATTTAAGCTACA
ACAAGGCAAGGCTTGACCGACAATTGCATGAAGAATCTGCTTAGGGTTAGGCGTTTTGCGCTGCTTCGCG
ATGTACGGGCCAGATATACGCGTTGACATTGATTATTGACTAGTTATTAATAGTAATCAATTACGGGGTC
ATTAGTTCATAGCCCATATATGGAGTTCCGCGTTACATAACTTACGGTAAATGGCCCGCCTGGCTGACCG
CCCAACGACCCCCGCCCATTGACGTCAATAATGACGTATGTTCCCATAGTAACGCCAATAGGGACTTTCC
ATTGACGTCAATGGGTGGAGTATTTACGGTAAACTGCCCACTTGGCAGTACATCAAGTGTATCATATGCC
AAGTACGCCCCCTATTGACGTCAATGACGGTAAATGGCCCGCCTGGCATTATGCCCAGTACATGACCTTA
TGGGACTTTCCTACTTGGCAGTACATCTACGTATTAGTCATCGCTATTACCATGGTGATGCGGTTTTGGC
AGTACATCAATGGGCGTGGATAGCGGTTTGACTCACGGGGATTTCCAAGTCTCCACCCCATTGACGTCAA
TGGGAGTTTGTTTTGGCACCAAAATCAACGGGACTTTCCAAAATGTCGTAACAACTCCGCCCCATTGACG
CAAATGGGCGGTAGGCGTGTACGGTGGGAGGTCTATATAAGCAGAGCTCTCTGGCTAACTAGAGAACCCA
CTGCTTACTGGCTTATCGAAATTAATACGACTCACTATAGGGAGACCCAAGCTTGGTACCGAGCTCGGAT
CCATGGATTACAAGGATGACGACGATAAGCCTTCAATTAAGTTGCAGAGTTCTGATGGAGAGATATTTGA
AGTTGATGTGGAAATTGCCAAACAATCTGTGACTATTAAGACCATGTTGGAAGATTTGGGAATGGATGAT
GAAGGAGATGATGACCCAGTTCCTCTACCAAATGTGAATGCAGCAATATTAAAAAAGGTCATTCAGTGGT
GCACCCACCACAAGGATGACCCTCCTCCTCCTGAAGATGATGAGAACAAAGAAAAGCGAACAGATGATAT
CCCTGTTTGGGACCAAGAATTCCTGAAAGTTGACCAAGGAACACTTTTTGAACTCATTCTGGCTGCAAAC
TACTTAGACATCAAAGGTTTGCTTGATGTTACATGCAAGACTGTTGCCAATATGATCAAGGGGAAAACTC
CTGAGGAGATTCGCAAGGCCGCCGCTGCCGCAAATGACTTTACTGAAGAGGAGGAAGCCCAGGTACGCAA
AGAGAACCAGTGGTGTGAAGAGAAGTGACTCGAGCATGCATCTAGAGGGCCCTATTCTATAGTGTCACCT
AAATGCTAGAGCTCGCTGATCAGCCTCGACTGTGCCTTCTAGTTGCCAGCCATCTGTTGTTTGCCCCTCC
CCCGTGCCTTCCTTGACCCTGGAAGGTGCCACTCCCACTGTCCTTTCCTAATAAAATGAGGAAATTGCAT
CGCATTGTCTGAGTAGGTGTCATTCTATTCTGGGGGGTGGGGTGGGGCAGGACAGCAAGGGGGAGGATTG
GGAAGACAATAGCAGGCATGCTGGGGATGCGGTGGGCTCTATGGCTTCTGAGGCGGAAAGAACCAGCTGG
GGCTCTAGGGGGTATCCCC
[124 nt withheld, positions 1770-1893]
C
[91 nt withheld, positions 1895-1985]
A
[49 nt withheld, positions 1987-2035]
CCTTTGACGTTGGAGTCCACGTTCTTT
[37 nt withheld, positions 2063-2099]
ACCCTATCTCGGTCTATTCTTTTGATTTATAAGGGATTTTGCCGATTTCGGCCTATTGGTTAAAAAATGA
GCTGATTTAACAAAAATTTAACGCGAATTAATTCTGTGGAATGTGTGTCAGTTAGGGTGTGGAAAGTCCC
CAGGCTCCCCAGCAGGCAGAAGTATGCAAAGCATGCATCTCAATTAGTCAGCAACCAGGTGTGGAAAGTC
CCCAGGCTCCCCAGCAGGCAGAAGTATGCAAAGCATGCATCTCAATTAGTCAGCAACCATAGTCCCGCCC
CTAACTCCGCCCATCCCGCCCCTAACTCCGCCCAGTTCCGCCCATTCTCCGCCCCATGGCTGACTAATTT
TTTTTATTTATGCAGAGGCCGAGGCCGCCTCTGCCTCTGAGCTATTCCAGAAGTAGTGAGGAGGCTTTTT
TGGAGGCCTAGGCTTTTGCAAAAAGCTCCCGGGAGCTTGTATATCCATTTTCGGATCTGATCAAGAGACA
GGATGAGGATCGTTTCGCATGATTGAACAAGATGGATTGCACGCAGGTTCTCCGGCCGCTTGGGTGGAGA
GGCTATTCGGCTATGACTGGGCACAACAGACAATCGGCTGCTCTGATGCCGCCGTGTTCCGGCTGTCAGC
GCAGGGGCGCCCGGTTCTTTTTGTCAAGACCGACCTGTCCGGTGCCCTGAATGAACTGCAGGACGAGGCA
GCGCGGCTATCGTGGCTGGCCACGACGGGCGTTCCTTGCGCAGCTGTGCTCGACGTTGTCACTGAAGCGG
GAAGGGACTGGCTGCTATTGGGCGAAGTGCCGGGGCAGGATCTCCTGTCATCTCACCTTGCTCCTGCCGA
GAAAGTATCCATCATGGCTGATGCAATGCGGCGGCTGCATACGCTTGATCCGGCTACCTGCCCATTCGAC
CACCAAGCGAAACATCGCATCGAGCGAGCACGTACTCGGATGGAAGCCGGTCTTGTCGATCAGGATGATC
TGGACGAAGAGCATCAGGGGCTCGCGCCAGCCGAACTGTTCGCCAGGCTCAAGGCGCGCATGCCCGACGG
CGAGGATCTCGTCGTGACCCATGGCGATGCCTGCTTGCCGAATATCATGGTGGAAAATGGCCGCTTTTCT
GGATTCATCGACTGTGGCCGGCTGGGTGTGGCGGACCGCTATCAGGACATAGCGTTGGCTACCCGTGATA
TTGCTGAAGAGCTTGGCGGCGAATGGGCTGACCGCTTCCTCGTGCTTTACGGTATCGCCGCTCCCGATTC
GCAGCGCATCGCCTTCTATCGCCTTCTTGACGAGTTCTTCTGAGCGGGACTCTGGGGTTCGAAATGACCG
ACCAAGCGACGCCCAACCTGCCATCACGAGATTTCGATTCCACCGCCGCCTTCTATGAAAGGTTGGGCTT
CGGAATCGTTTTCCGGGACGCCGGCTGGATGATCCTCCAGCGCGGGGATCTCATGCTGGAGTTCTTCGCC
CACCCCAACTTGTTTATTGCAGCTTATAATGGTTACAAATAAAGCAATAGCATCACAAATTTCACAAATA
AAGCATTTTTTTCACTGCATTCTAGTTGTGGTTTGTCCAAACTCATCAATGTATCTTATCATGTCTGTAT
ACCGTCGACCTCTAGCTAGAGCTTGGCGTAATCATGGTCATAGCTGTTTCCTGTGTGAAATTGTTATCCG
CTCACAATTCCACACAACATACGAGCCGGAAGCATAAAGTGTAAAGCCTGGGGTGCCTAATGAGTGAGCT
AACTCACATTAATTGCGTTGCGCTCACTGCCCGCTTTCCAGTCGGGAAACCTGTCGTGCCAGCTGCATTA
ATGAATCGGCCAACGCGCGGGGAGAGGCGGTTTGCGTATTGGGCGCTCTTCCGCTTCCTCGCTCACTGAC
TCGCTGCGCTCGGTCGTTCGGCTGCGGCGAGCGGTATCAGCTCACTCAAAGGCGGTAATACGGTTATCCA
CAGAATCAGGGGATAACGCAGGAAAGAACATGTGAGCAAAAGGCCAGCAAAAGGCCAGGAACCGTAAAAA
GGCCGCGTTGCTGGCGTTTTTCCATAGGCTCCGCCCCCCTGACGAGCATCACAAAAATCGACGCTCAAGT
CAGAGGTGGCGAAACCCGACAGGACTATAAAGATACCAGGCGTTTCCCCCTGGAAGCTCCCTCGTGCGCT
CTCCTGTTCCGACCCTGCCGCTTACCGGATACCTGTCCGCCTTTCTCCCTTCGGGAAGCGTGGCGCTTTC
TCATAGCTCACGCTGTAGGTATCTCAGTTCGGTGTAGGTCGTTCGCTCCAAGCTGGGCTGTGTGCACGAA
CCCCCCGTTCAGCCCGACCGCTGCGCCTTATCCGGTAACTATCGTCTTGAGTCCAACCCGGTAAGACACG
ACTTATCGCCACTGGCAGCAGCCACTGGTAACAGGATTAGCAGAGCGAGGTATGTAGGCGGTGCTACAGA
GTTCTTGAAGTGGTGGCCTAACTACGGCTACACTAGAAGAACAGTATTTGGTATCTGCGCTCTGCTGAAG
CCAGTTACCTTCGGAAAAAGAGTTGGTAGCTCTTGATCCGGCAAACAAACCACCGCTGGTAGCGGTGGTT
TTTTTGTTTGCAAGCAGCAGATTACGCGCAGAAAAAAAGGATCTCAAGAAGATCCTTTGATCTTTTCTAC
GGGGTCTGACGCTCAGTGGAACGAAAACTCACGTTAAGGGATTTTGGTCATGAGATTATCAAAAAGGATC
TTCACCTAGATCCTTTTAAATTAAAAATGAAGTTTTAAATCAATCTAAAGTATATATGAGTAAACTTGGT
CTGACAGTTACCAATGCTTAATCAGTGAGGCACCTATCTCAGCGATCTGTCTATTTCGTTCATCCATAGT
TGCCTGACTCCCCGTCGTGTAGATAACTACGATACGGGAGGGCTTACCATCTGGCCCCAGTGCTGCAATG
ATACCGCGAGACCCACGCTCACCGGCTCCAGATTTATCAGCAATAAACCAGCCAGCCGGAAGGGCCGAGC
GCAGAAGTGGTCCTGCAACTTTATCCGCCTCCATCCAGTCTATTAATTGTTGCCGGGAAGCTAGAGTAAG
TAGTTCGCCAGTTAATAGTTTGCGCAACGTTGTTGCCATTGCTACAGGCATCGTGGTGTCACGCTCGTCG
TTTGGTATGGCTTCATTCAGCTCCGGTTCCCAACGATCAAGGCGAGTTACATGATCCCCCATGTTGTGCA
AAAAAGCGGTTAGCTCCTTCGGTCCTCCGATCGTTGTCAGAAGTAAGTTGGCCGCAGTGTTATCACTCAT
GGTTATGGCAGCACTGCATAATTCTCTTACTGTCATGCCATCCGTAAGATGCTTTTCTGTGACTGGTGAG
TACTCAACCAAGTCATTCTGAGAATAGTGTATGCGGCGACCGAGTTGCTCTTGCCCGGCGTCAATACGGG
ATAATACCGCGCCACATAGCAGAACTTTAAAAGTGCTCATCATTGGAAAACGTTCTTCGGGGCGAAAACT
CTCAAGGATCTTACCGCTGTTGAGATCCAGTTCGATGTAACCCACTCGTGCACCCAACTGATCTTCAGCA
TCTTTTACTTTCACCAGCGTTTCTGGGTGAGCAAAAACAGGAAGGCAAAATGCCGCAAAAAAGGGAATAA
GGGCGACACGGAAATGTTGAATACTCATACTCTTCCTTTTTCAATATTATTGAAGCATTTATCAGGGTTA
TTGTCTCATGAGCGGATACATATTTGAATGTATTTAGAAAAATAAACAAATAGGGGTTCCGCGCACATTT
CCCCGAAAAGTGCCACCTGACGTC
Features (pLannotate 1.2.2; 22 found; start..end, strand, type, name):
     28..80      -  misc_feature   bom (fragment): basis of mobility region from pBR322
    235..614     +  enhancer       CMV enhancer: human cytomegalovirus immediate early enhancer
    615..818     +  promoter       CMV promoter: human cytomegalovirus (CMV) immediate early promoter
    814..847     +  LTR            5' LTR (truncated) (fragment): truncated 5' long terminal repeat (LTR) from HIV-1
    863..881     +  promoter       T7 promoter: promoter for bacteriophage T7 RNA polymerase
    916..939     +  CDS            3xFLAG (fragment): three tandem FLAG® epitope tags
    940..1425    +  CDS            SKP1: SKP1_HUMAN - Also known as EMC19, OCP2, SKP1A, TCEB1L. Experimental evidence at protein level: Swiss-Prot protein existence level 1. Essential component of the SCF (SKP1-CUL1-F-box protein) ubiquitin ligase complex, which mediates the ubiquitination of proteins involved in cell cycle progression, signal transduction and transcription. In the SCF complex, serves as an adapter that links the F-box protein to CUL1. The functional specificity of the SCF complex depends on the F-box protein as substrate recognition component. SCF(BTRC) and SCF(FBXW11) direct ubiquitination of CTNNB1 and participate
   1456..1474    -  promoter       SP6 promoter: promoter for bacteriophage SP6 RNA polymerase
   1500..1724    +  polyA_signal   bGH poly(A) signal: bovine growth hormone polyadenylation signal
   1728..1749    +  promoter       SV40 promoter (fragment): SV40 enhancer and early promoter
   1770..2198    +  rep_origin     f1 ori (sequence partly withheld): f1 bacteriophage origin of replication; arrow indicates direction of (+) strand synthesis
   2212..2541    +  promoter       SV40 promoter: SV40 enhancer and early promoter
   2608..3399    +  CDS            neo: KKA2_KLEPN - Also known as kan, nptII. Experimental evidence at protein level: Swiss-Prot protein existence level 1. Resistance to kanamycin, neomycin, paromomycin, ribostamycin, butirosin and gentamicin B. From Klebsiella pneumoniae.
   3423..3581    +  CDS            ble (fragment): BLE_KLEPN - Experimental evidence at protein level: Swiss-Prot protein existence level 1. Binding protein with a strong affinity to the bleomycin family of antibiotics. Binds to CL990; an antimitotic-antibiotic compound. From Klebsiella pneumoniae.
   3576..3697    +  polyA_signal   SV40 poly(A) signal: SV40 polyadenylation signal
   3770..3786    -  protein_bind   lac operator: The lac repressor binds to the lac operator to inhibit transcription in E. coli. This inhibition can be relieved by adding lactose or isopropyl-β-D-thiogalactopyranoside (IPTG). lac repressor encoded by lacI
   3794..3824    -  promoter       lac promoter: promoter for the E. coli lac operon
   3839..3860    -  protein_bind   CAP binding site: CAP binding activates transcription in the presence of cAMP. E. coli catabolite activator protein
   3873..3965    -  CDS            lacI (fragment): lac repressor; lacI; The lac repressor binds to the lac operator to inhibit transcription in E. coli. This inhibition can be relieved by adding lactose or isopropyl-β-D-thiogalactopyranoside (IPTG).
   4148..4736    -  rep_origin     ori: high-copy-number ColE1/pMB1/pBR322/pUC origin of replication
   4907..5767    -  CDS            AmpR: β-lactamase; bla; confers resistance to ampicillin, carbenicillin, and related antibiotics
   5768..5872    -  promoter       AmpR promoter: bla
