[The description below was written by a language model from this plasmid's Addgene catalogue record and pLannotate feature annotations shown in this document.]
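Description:
Flag-SKP1-138-142-5A is a mammalian expression plasmid built on the pcDNA3.1 backbone that drives production of an N-terminally Flag-tagged mutant of human SKP1. The sequenced record is about 5.9 kb. In bacteria it is maintained at high copy from a ColE1/pUC-type origin and selected through the β-lactamase (AmpR) gene with its own promoter. An f1 origin is also present, a standard backbone element that permits single-stranded DNA production. For mammalian cells, an SV40 early promoter drives the neomycin phosphotransferase gene followed by an SV40 polyadenylation signal, allowing G418 selection of stable transfectants. Several small annotations (a truncated HIV-1 LTR fragment, a ble fragment, lac promoter/operator and lacI fragments, a bom fragment) are short matches that appear to be backbone remnants or annotation artefacts rather than functional parts.

The expression cassette consists of the CMV immediate-early enhancer and promoter, a short Flag epitope coding segment (annotated as a fragment of 3xFLAG, consistent in length with a single Flag tag), the SKP1 open reading frame of roughly 490 bp, and the bovine growth hormone polyadenylation signal. T7 and SP6 promoters flank the insert and can serve for in vitro transcription or as sequencing primer sites. SKP1 is the adaptor subunit of SCF ubiquitin ligases, linking F-box proteins to CUL1. The name suggests that residues 138 to 142 have been replaced by five alanines, although the record does not spell out the substitutions or their functional consequence. The construct is intended for expressing this mutant in mammalian cells, where the Flag tag allows detection or immunoprecipitation, and it comes from work on a noncanonical role of SKP1 in the switch between autophagy and unconventional secretion.
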