Addgene plasmid #213645: Flag-SKP1-138-142-5A
Purpose: Expresses human SKP1-138-142-5A mutant in mammalian cells
Depositing lab: Michele Pagano. Depositing organization: NYU Grossman School of Medicine. Publication: A noncanonical function of SKP1 regulates the switch between autophagy and unconventional secretion. Li J, Krause GJ, Gui Q, Kaushik S, Rona G, Zhang Q, Liang FX, Dhabaria A, Anerillas C, Martindale JL, Vasilyev N, Askenazi M, Ueberheide B, Nudler E, Gorospe M, Cuervo AM, Pagano M. Sci Adv. 2023 Oct 13;9(41):eadh1134. doi: 10.1126/sciadv.adh1134. Epub 2023 Oct 13. PubMed 37831778.
Backbone
  Vector backbone: pcDNA3.1
  Vector type: Mammalian Expression
  Selectable markers: Neomycin (select with G418)
Growth in bacteria
  Bacterial resistance: Ampicillin, 100 μg/mL
  Growth temperature: 37°C
  Growth strain: DH5alpha
  Copy number: High Copy
Gene/Insert
  Gene/Insert name: human Flag tagged SKP1-138-142-5A
  Species: H. sapiens (human)
  Insert size (bp): 500
  Entrez Gene: SKP1 (a.k.a. EMC19, OCP-II, OCP2, SKP1A, TCEB1L, p19A)
  Tag / fusion protein: Flag (N terminal on insert)
Terms and licenses: Academic/Nonprofit Terms; Industry Terms: Not Available to Industry
How to cite: Flag-SKP1-138-142-5A was a gift from Michele Pagano (Addgene plasmid # 213645 ; http://n2t.net/addgene:213645 ; RRID:Addgene_213645)
